>Addgene plasmid #209653 | pAAV.CAG.(cyto).iATPSnFR2.A95A.A119L.HaloTag | addgene full sequence | sequence record 413199 | Addgene NGS Result
GGATCTTCCTAGAGCATGGCTACGTAGATAAGTAGCATGGCGGGTTAATCATTAACTACAAGGAACCCCT
AGTGATGGAGTTGGCCACTCCCTCTCTGCGCGCTCGCTCGCTCACTGAGGCCGGGCGACCAAAGGTCGCC
CGACGCCCGGGCTTTGCCCGGGCGGCCTCAGTGAGCGAGCGAGCGCGCAGCTGCATTAATGAATCGGCCA
ACGCGCGGGGAGAGGCGGTTTGCGTATTGGGCGCTCTTCCGCTTCCTCGCTCACTGACTCGCTGCGCTCG
GTCGTTCGGCTGCGGCGAGCGGTATCAGCTCACTCAAAGGCGGTAATACGGTTATCCACAGAATCAGGGG
ATAACGCAGGAAAGAACATGTGAGCAAAAGGCCAGCAAAAGGCCAGGAACCGTAAAAAGGCCGCGTTGCT
GGCGTTTTTCCATAGGCTCCGCCCCCCTGACGAGCATCACAAAAATCGACGCTCAAGTCAGAGGTGGCGA
AACCCGACAGGACTATAAAGATACCAGGCGTTTCCCCCTGGAAGCTCCCTCGTGCGCTCTCCTGTTCCGA
CCCTGCCGCTTACCGGATACCTGTCCGCCTTTCTCCCTTCGGGAAGCGTGGCGCTTTCTCATAGCTCACG
CTGTAGGTATCTCAGTTCGGTGTAGGTCGTTCGCTCCAAGCTGGGCTGTGTGCACGAACCCCCCGTTCAG
CCCGACCGCTGCGCCTTATCCGGTAACTATCGTCTTGAGTCCAACCCGGTAAGACACGACTTATCGCCAC
TGGCAGCAGCCACTGGTAACAGGATTAGCAGAGCGAGGTATGTAGGCGGTGCTACAGAGTTCTTGAAGTG
GTGGCCTAACTACGGCTACACTAGAAGAACAGTATTTGGTATCTGCGCTCTGCTGAAGCCAGTTACCTTC
GGAAAAAGAGTTGGTAGCTCTTGATCCGGCAAACAAACCACCGCTGGTAGCGGTGGTTTTTTTGTTTGCA
AGCAGCAGATTACGCGCAGAAAAAAAGGATCTCAAGAAGATCCTTTGATCTTTTCTACGGGGTCTGACGC
TCAGTGGAACGAAAACTCACGTTAAGGGATTTTGGTCATGAGATTATCAAAAAGGATCTTCACCTAGATC
CTTTTAAATTAAAAATGAAGTTTTAAATCAATCTAAAGTATATATGAGTAAACTTGGTCTGACAGTTACC
AATGCTTAATCAGTGAGGCACCTATCTCAGCGATCTGTCTATTTCGTTCATCCATAGTTGCCTGACTCCC
CGTCGTGTAGATAACTACGATACGGGAGGGCTTACCATCTGGCCCCAGTGCTGCAATGATACCGCGAGAC
CCACGCTCACCGGCTCCAGATTTATCAGCAATAAACCAGCCAGCCGGAAGGGCCGAGCGCAGAAGTGGTC
CTGCAACTTTATCCGCCTCCATCCAGTCTATTAATTGTTGCCGGGAAGCTAGAGTAAGTAGTTCGCCAGT
TAATAGTTTGCGCAACGTTGTTGCCATTGCTACAGGCATCGTGGTGTCACGCTCGTCGTTTGGTATGGCT
TCATTCAGCTCCGGTTCCCAACGATCAAGGCGAGTTACATGATCCCCCATGTTGTGCAAAAAAGCGGTTA
GCTCCTTCGGTCCTCCGATCGTTGTCAGAAGTAAGTTGGCCGCAGTGTTATCACTCATGGTTATGGCAGC
ACTGCATAATTCTCTTACTGTCATGCCATCCGTAAGATGCTTTTCTGTGACTGGTGAGTACTCAACCAAG
TCATTCTGAGAATAGTGTATGCGGCGACCGAGTTGCTCTTGCCCGGCGTCAATACGGGATAATACCGCGC
CACATAGCAGAACTTTAAAAGTGCTCATCATTGGAAAACGTTCTTCGGGGCGAAAACTCTCAAGGATCTT
ACCGCTGTTGAGATCCAGTTCGATGTAACCCACTCGTGCACCCAACTGATCTTCAGCATCTTTTACTTTC
ACCAGCGTTTCTGGGTGAGCAAAAACAGGAAGGCAAAATGCCGCAAAAAAGGGAATAAGGGCGACACGGA
AATGTTGAATACTCATACTCTTCCTTTTTCAATATTATTGAAGCATTTATCAGGGTTATTGTCTCATGAG
CGGATACATATTTGAATGTATTTAGAAAAATAAACAAATAGGGGTTCCGCGCACATTTCCCCGAAAAGTG
CCACCTAAATTGTAAGCGTTAATATTTTGTTAAAATTCGCGTTAAATTTTTGTTAAATCAGCTCATTTTT
TAACCAATAGGCCGAAATCGGCAAAATCCCTTATAAATCAAAAGAATAGACCGAGATAGGGT
[37 nt withheld, positions 2303-2339]
AAAGAACGTGGACTCCAACGTCAAAGG
[49 nt withheld, positions 2367-2415]
T
[91 nt withheld, positions 2417-2507]
G
[124 nt withheld, positions 2509-2632]
CCCATTCGCCATTCAGGCTGCGCAACTGTTGGGAAGGGCGATCGGTGCGGGCCTCTTCGCTATTACGCCA
GCTGCGCGCTCGCTCGCTCACTGAGGCCGCCCGGGCAAAGCCCGGGCGTCGGGCGACCTTTGGTCGCCCG
GCCTCAGTGAGCGAGCGAGCGCGCAGAGAGGGAGTGGCCAACTCCATCACTAGGGGTTCCTTGTAGTTAA
TGATTAACCCGCCATGCTACTTATCTACGTAGCCATGCTCTAGGAAGATCGTACCATTGACGTCAATAAT
GACGTATGTTCCCATAGTAACGCCAATAGGGACTTTCCATTGACGTCAATGGGTGGAGTATTTACGGTAA
ACTGCCCACTTGGCAGTACATCAAGTGTATCATATGCCAAGTACGCCCCCTATTGACGTCAATGACGGTA
AATGGCCCGCCTGGCATTATGCCCAGTACATGACCTTATGGGACTTTCCTACTTGGCAGTACATCTACGT
ATTAGTCATCGCTATTACCATGGTCGAGGTGAGCCCCACGTTCTGCTTCACTCTCCCCATCTCCCCCCCC
TCCCCACCCCCAATTTTGTATTTATTTATTTTTTAATTATTTTGTGCAGCGATGGGGGCGGGGGGGGGGG
GGGGGCGCGCGCSRGGSGGGGSGGGGSGGGGSGRGGGGSGGGGCGGGGCGAGGCGGAGAGGTGCGGCGGC
AGCCAATCAGAGCGGCGCGCTCCGAAAGTTTCCTTTTATGGCGAGGCGGCGGCGGCGGCGGCCCTATAAA
AAGCGAAGCGCGCGGCGGGCGGGAGTCGCTGCGCGCTGCCTTCGCCCCGTGCCCCGCTCCGCCGCCGCCT
CGCGCCGCCCGCCCCGGCTCTGACTGACCGCGTTACTCCCACAGGTGAGCGGGCGGGACGGCCCTTCTCC
TCCGGGCTGTAATTAGCGCTTGGTTTAATGACGGCTTGTTTCTTTTCTGTGGCTGCGTGAAAGCCTTGAG
GGGCTCCGGGAGGGCCCTTTGTGCGGGGGGAGCGGCTCGGGGCTGTCCGCGGGGGGACGGCTGCCTTCGG
GGGGGACGGGGCAGGGCGGGGTTCGGCTTCTGGCGTGTGACCGGCGGCTCTAGAGCCTCTGCTAACCATG
TTCATGCCTTCTTCTTTTTCCTACAGCTCCTGGGCAACGTGCTGGTTATTGTGCTGTCTCATCATTTTGG
CAAAGAATTGGATCCCGCCACCATGGGCAGATCTATGAAGACTATTCACGTGAGTGTCGTAACTCCCGAC
GGGCCTGTATATGAGGATGACGTTGAAATGGTGAGCGTCAAAGCAAAAAGTGGCGAGCTCGGTATTCTCC
CAGGCCACATTCCCTTGAAAGCTCCCCTAGAGATCAGTGCCGCACGCCTGAAGAAAGGGGGCAAAACACA
GTATATCGCTGTGTCAGGCGGCAACCTCGAAGTGCGGCCTGACAAGGTGACCATCTATGCCCAGGCAGCC
GAGAGGGCTGAGGATATCGATGTCCTGCGCGCCAAGGCCGCCAAGGAGAGAGCCGAGCGCCGACTCCAAT
CACAGGTCCTGGTCGGGAACGTCTATATCACCGCCGACAAGCAGAAGAACGGCATCAAGGCGAACTTCAA
GATCCGCCACAACGTGGAGGACGGCAGCATGCAGCTCGCCGACCACTACCAGCAGAACACCCCCATCGGC
GACGGCCCCGTGCTGCTGCCCGACAACCACTACCTGAGCACCCAGTCCGTGCTGAGCAAAGACCCTAACG
AGAAGCGCGATCACATGGTCCTGCTGGAGTTCGTGACCGCCGCCGGGATCACTCTCGGCATGGACGAGCT
GTACAAGGGCGGTACCGGAGGGAGCATGAGCAAGGGCGAGGAGCTGTTCACCGGGGTGGTGCCCATCCTG
GTCGAGCTGGACGGCGACGTAAACGGCCACAAGTTCAGCGTGCGCGGCGAGGGCGAGGGCGATGCCACCA
ACGGCAAGCTGACCCTGAAGTTCATCTGCACCACCGGCAAGCTGCCCGTGCCCTGGCCCACCCTCGTGAC
CACCCTGACCTACGGCGTGCAGTGCTTCAGCCGCTACCCCGACCACATGAAGCAGCACGACTTCTTCAAG
TCCGCCATGCCCGAAGGCTACGTCCAGGAGCGCACCATCAGCTTCAAGGACGACGGCACCTACAAGACCC
GCGCCGAGGTGAAGTTCGAGGGCGACACCCTGGTGAACCGCATCGAGCTGAAGGGCATCGACTTCAAGGA
GGACGGCAACATCCTGGGGCACAAGCTGGAGTACAACTTTATTTGTGTGGACATCGATTTTAAGCGCGCC
GAGCTCTTGCTTAAGCGCGCAATGAATAGGCTCTCAGTTGCCGAAATGAAGCTGCAGGGCGGAGGCTCGG
GCGGAGGTGGGTCGGGTGGCGGCGGATCAATGGCCGAGATCGGCACCGGCTTCCCCTTCGACCCCCACTA
CGTGGAGGTGCTGGGCGAGCGCATGCACTACGTTGACGTGGGCCCCCGCGACGGCACCCCCGTGCTGTTC
CTGCACGGCAACCCCACCAGCAGCTACGTGTGGCGCAACATCATCCCCCACGTGGCCCCCACCCACCGCA
CTATCGCCCCCGACCTGATCGGCATGGGCAAGAGCGACAAGCCCGACCTGGGCTACTTCTTCGACGACCA
CGTGCGCTTCATGGACGCCTTCATCGAGGCCCTGGGCCTGGAGGAGGTGGTGCTGGTGATCCACGACTGG
GGCAGCGCCCTGGGCTTCCACTGGGCCAAGCGCAACCCCGAGCGCGTGAAGGGCATCGCCTTCATGGAGT
TCATCCGCCCCATCCCCACCTGGGACGAGTGGCCCGAGTTCGCCCGCGAGACCTTCCAGGCCTTCCGCAC
CACCGACGTGGGCCGCAAGCTGATCATCGACCAGAACGTGTTCATCGAGGGCACCCTGCCCATGGGCGTG
GTGCGCCCCCTGACCGAGGTGGAGATGGACCACTACCGCGAGCCCTTCCTGAACCCCGTGGACCGCGAGC
CCCTGTGGCGCTTCCCCAACGAGCTGCCCATCGCCGGCGAGCCCGCCAACATCGTGGCCCTGGTGGAGGA
GTACATGGACTGGCTGCACCAGAGCCCCGTGCCCAAGCTGCTGTTCTGGGGCACCCCCGGCGTGCTGATC
CCCCCCGCCGAGGCCGCCCGCCTGGCCAAGAGCCTGCCCAACGTTAAGGCCGTGGACATCGGCCCCGGCC
TGAACCTGCTCCAGGAGGACAACCCCGACCTGATCGGCAGCGAGATCGCCCGCTGGCTGAGCACCCTCGA
GATCAGCGGCTAGAAGCTTATCGATAATCAACCTCTGGATTACAAAATTTGTGAAAGATTGACTGGTATT
CTTAACTATGTTGCTCCTTTTACGCTATGTGGATACGCTGCTTTAATGCCTTTGTATCATGCTATTGCTT
CCCGTATGGCTTTCATTTTCTCCTCCTTGTATAAATCCTGGTTGCTGTCTCTTTATGAGGAGTTGTGGCC
CGTTGTCAGGCAACGTGGCGTGGTGTGCACTGTGTTTGCTGACGCAACCCCCACTGGTTGGGGCATTGCC
ACCACCTGTCAGCTCCTTTCCGGGACTTTCGCTTTCCCCCTCCCTATTGCCACGGCGGAACTCATCGCCG
CCTGCCTTGCCCGCTGCTGGACAGGGGCTCGGCTGTTGGGCACTGACAATTCCGTGGTGTTGTCGGGGAA
ATCATCGTCCTTTCCTTGGCTGCTCGCCTGTGTTGCCACCTGGATTCTGCGCGGGACGTCCTTCTGCTAC
GTCCCTTCGGCCCTCAATCCAGCGGACCTTCCTTCCCGCGGCCTGCTGCCGGCTCTGCGGCCTCTTCCGC
GTCTTCGCCTTCGCCCTCAGACGAGTCGGATCTCCCTTTGGGCCGCCTCCCCGCATCGATACCGTCGACC
CGGGCGGCCGCTTCGAGCAGACATGATAAGATACATTGATGAGTTTGGACAAACCACAACTAGAATGCAG
TGAAAAAAATGCTTTATTTGTGAAATTTGTGATGCTATTGCTTTATTTGTAACCATTATAAGCTGCAATA
AACAAGTTAACAACAACAATTGCATTCATTTTATGTTTCAGGTTCAGGGGGAGATGTGGGAGGTTTTTTA
AAGCAAGTAAAACCTCTACAAATGTGGTAAAATCGATAA
Features (pLannotate 1.2.2; 20 found; start..end, strand, type, name):
     61..194     +  repeat_region  AAV2 ITR: inverted terminal repeat of adeno-associated virus serotype 2 inverted
    188..244     -  CDS            lacI (fragment): lac repressor; lacI; The lac repressor binds to the lac operator to inhibit transcription in E. coli. This inhibition can be relieved by adding lactose or isopropyl-β-D-thiogalactopyranoside (IPTG).
    427..1015    -  rep_origin     ori: high-copy-number ColE1/pMB1/pBR322/pUC origin of replication
   1186..2046    -  CDS            AmpR: β-lactamase; bla; confers resistance to ampicillin, carbenicillin, and related antibiotics
   2047..2151    -  promoter       AmpR promoter: bla
   2204..2632    -  rep_origin     f1 ori (sequence partly withheld): f1 bacteriophage origin of replication; arrow indicates direction of (+) strand synthesis
   2637..2706    -  CDS            lacZα (fragment): LacZα fragment of β-galactosidase; lacZ fragment
   2701..2833    -  repeat_region  AAV2 ITR (fragment): inverted terminal repeat of adeno-associated virus serotype 2 inverted
   2896..3144    +  enhancer       CMV enhancer (fragment): human cytomegalovirus immediate early enhancer
   3146..3423    +  promoter       chicken β-actin promoter: No description available
   3424..3559    +  intron         hybrid intron (fragment): hybrid between chicken β-actin (CBA) and minute virus of mice (MMV) introns (Gray et al., 2011)
   3648..3778    +  intron         chimeric intron (fragment): chimera between introns from chicken β-actin and rabbit β-globin
   3776..3868    +  CDS            HBB (fragment): HBB_LEPEU - Experimental evidence at protein level: Swiss-Prot protein existence level 1. Involved in oxygen transport from the lung to the various peripheral tissues. From Lepus europaeus (European hare).
   3857..4177    +  CDS            atpC (fragment): ATPE_GEOKA - Experimental evidence at protein level: Swiss-Prot protein existence level 1. Produces ATP from ADP in the presence of a proton gradient across the membrane. From Geobacillus kaustophilus (strain HTA426).
   4190..4909    +  CDS            cEGFP: cEGFP is a basic (constitutively fluorescent) green fluorescent protein published in 2008, derived from Aequorea victoria.
   4922..4993    +  CDS            atpC (fragment): ATPE_BACP3 - Experimental evidence at protein level: Swiss-Prot protein existence level 1. Produces ATP from ADP in the presence of a proton gradient across the membrane. From Bacillus sp. (strain PS3).
   5042..5920    +  CDS            dhaA: DHAA_PSEPV - Experimental evidence at protein level: Swiss-Prot protein existence level 1. Catalyzes hydrolytic cleavage of carbon-halogen bonds in halogenated aliphatic compounds, leading to the formation of the corresponding primary alcohols, halide ions and protons. Has a broad substrate specificity, as it is able to dehalogenate mono- and di- chlorinated and brominated alkanes (up to at least C10), and the two isomers of 1,3-dichloropropene to 3-chloroallyl alcohol; the highest activity was found with 1,2-dibromoethane, while no activity was observed with the analog 1,2-dichloroethane. Fro
   5948..6536    +  misc_feature   WPRE: woodchuck hepatitis virus posttranscriptional regulatory element
   6579..6700    -  polyA_signal   SV40 poly(A) signal: SV40 polyadenylation signal
   6723..6791    -  CDS            large T antigen (fragment): large T antigen from SV40 (simian virus 40)
