[The description below was written by a language model from this plasmid's Addgene catalogue record and pLannotate feature annotations shown in this document.]
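Description:
pAAV.CAG.(cyto).iATPSnFR2.A95A.A119L.HaloTag is an adeno-associated virus transfer plasmid of about 6.8 kb, built on a pAAV backbone, for mammalian expression of a low-affinity variant of the genetically encoded ATP sensor iATPSnFR2. In bacteria it replicates from a high-copy ColE1/pUC-type origin and is selected with ampicillin through a β-lactamase gene. The backbone also carries an f1 phage origin and short lacI and lacZα remnants with no evident function here. Two AAV2 inverted terminal repeats flank the expression cassette. They are the cis elements needed to replicate the cassette and package it into recombinant AAV particles when rep, cap and helper functions are supplied in trans.

Between the ITRs, the CAG promoter drives the synthetic insert. It appears in the annotation as a CMV enhancer fragment, the chicken β-actin promoter, and chimeric β-actin/β-globin intron sequence. The short HBB "CDS" hit is most likely part of that rabbit β-globin-derived intron/exon region rather than payload. The sensor's layout shows in the annotation as a GFP-type fluorescent protein (annotated cEGFP) inserted between fragments matching the ATP synthase ε subunit (atpC) of thermophilic Bacillus/Geobacillus, the ATP-binding domain whose conformational change modulates fluorescence. The feature annotated as dhaA, a haloalkane dehalogenase, corresponds to the fused HaloTag. HaloTag covalently binds chloroalkane dye ligands and can provide a second, spectrally distinct signal. The "cyto" label indicates cytosolic expression, and no targeting sequence is annotated. The recorded A95A.A119L designation defines the low-affinity version. A WPRE follows the coding region to boost transcript stability and expression, followed by an SV40 polyadenylation signal, annotated on the minus strand. The construct is suited to transfection or AAV-mediated delivery for imaging intracellular ATP.
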