Addgene plasmid #209653: pAAV.CAG.(cyto).iATPSnFR2.A95A.A119L.HaloTag
Purpose: Expression of iATPSnFR2, low affinity
Depositing lab: Tim Brown & HHMI-JRC Tool Translation Team. Depositing organization: HHMI, Janelia Research Campus. Publication: iATPSnFR2: A high-dynamic-range fluorescent sensor for monitoring intracellular ATP. Marvin JS, Kokotos AC, Kumar M, Pulido C, Tkachuk AN, Yao JS, Brown TA, Ryan TA. Proc Natl Acad Sci U S A. 2024 May 21;121(21):e2314604121. doi: 10.1073/pnas.2314604121. Epub 2024 May 15. PubMed 38748581.
Backbone
  Vector backbone: pAAV
  Vector type: AAV
Growth in bacteria
  Bacterial resistance: Ampicillin, 100 μg/mL
  Growth temperature: 37°C
  Growth strain: NEB Stable
  Copy number: High Copy
Gene/Insert
  Gene/Insert name: iATPSnFR2.A95A.A119L.HaloTag
  Species: Synthetic
  Mutation: A95A.A119L
  Promoter: CAG
  Cloning method: Restriction Enzyme; 5′ cloning site unknown (unknown if destroyed)
Terms and licenses: Academic/Nonprofit Terms; Industry Terms: Not Available to Industry
Depositor comments: Please visit https://doi.org/10.1101/2023.08.24.554624 for bioRxiv preprint.
How to cite: pAAV.CAG.(cyto).iATPSnFR2.A95A.A119L.HaloTag was a gift from Tim Brown & HHMI-JRC Tool Translation Team (Addgene plasmid # 209653 ; http://n2t.net/addgene:209653 ; RRID:Addgene_209653)
